>Addgene plasmid #120052 | pMaCTag-Z09 | depositor full sequence | sequence record 228127 | pMaCTag-Z09 sequence 4582 bps
GAACGCGGCCGCCAGCTGAAGCTTCGTACGTCAGGTGGAGGAGGTAGTGGCGGAGGCGGATCCGTGAGCA
AGGGCGAGGAGCTGTTCACCGGGGTGGTGCCCATCCTGGTCGAGCTGGACGGCGACGTAAACGGCCACAA
GTTCAGCGTGTCCGGCGAGGGCGAGGGCGATGCCACCTACGGCAAGCTGACCCTGAAGCTGATCTGCACC
ACCGGCAAGCTGCCCGTGCCCTGGCCCACCCTCGTGACCACCCTGGGCTACGGCCTGCAGTGCTTCGCCC
GCTACCCCGACCACATGAAGCAGCACGACTTCTTCAAGTCCGCCATGCCCGAAGGCTACGTCCAGGAGCG
CACCATCTTCTTCAAGGACGACGGCAACTACAAGACCCGCGCCGAGGTGAAGTTCGAGGGCGACACCCTG
GTGAACCGCATCGAGCTGAAGGGCATCGACTTCAAGGAGGACGGCAACATCCTGGGGCACAAGCTGGAGT
ACAACTACAACAGCCACAACGTCTATATCACCGCCGACAAGCAGAAGAACGGCATCAAGGCCAACTTCAA
GATCCGCCACAACATCGAGGACGGCGGCGTGCAGCTCGCCGACCACTACCAGCAGAACACCCCCATCGGC
GACGGCCCCGTGCTGCTGCCCGACAACCACTACCTGAGCTACCAGTCCAAGCTGAGCAAAGACCCCAACG
AGAAGCGCGATCACATGGTCCTGCTGGAGTTCGTGACCGCCGCCGGGATCACTCTCGGCATGGACGAGCT
GTACAAGTGAACTAGTAACTTGTTTATTGCAGCTTATAATGGTTACAAATAAAGCAATAGCATCACAAAT
TTCACAAATAAAGCATTTTTTTCACTGCATTCTAGTTGTGGTTTGTCCAAACTCATCAATGTATCTTAGT
CGATATAACTTCGTATAGCATACATTATACGAAGTTATGTCGACGGTGTGGAAAGTCCCCAGGCTCCCCA
GCAGGCAGAAGTATGCAAAGCATGCATCTCAATTAGTCAGCAACCAGGTGTGGAAAGTCCCCAGGCTCCC
CAGCAGGCAGAAGTATGCAAAGCATGCATCTCAATTAGTCAGCAACCATAGTCCCGCCCCTAACTCCGCC
CATCCCGCCCCTAACTCCGCCCAGTTCCGCCCATTCTCCGCCCCATGGCTGACTAATTTTTTTTATTTAT
GCAGAGGCCGAGGCCGCCTCGGCCTCTGAGCTATTCCAGAAGTAGTGAGGAGGCTTTTTTGGAGGCCTAG
GCTTTTGCAAAGAATTCGCCACCATGGCCAAGTTGACCAGTGCCGTTCCGGTGCTCACCGCGCGCGACGT
CGCCGGAGCGGTCGAGTTCTGGACCGACCGGCTCGGGTTCTCCCGGGACTTCGTGGAGGACGACTTCGCC
GGTGTGGTCCGGGACGACGTGACCCTGTTCATCAGCGCGGTCCAGGACCAGGTGGTGCCGGACAACACCC
TGGCCTGGGTGTGGGTGCGCGGCCTGGACGAGCTGTACGCCGAGTGGTCGGAGGTCGTGTCCACGAACTT
CCGGGACGCCTCCGGGCCGGCCATGACCGAGATCGGCGAGCAGCCGTGGGGGCGGGAGTTCGCCCTGCGC
GACCCGGCCGGCAACTGCGTGCACTTCGTGGCCGAGGAGCAGGACTGACTGCAGCGACTGTGCCTTCTAG
TTGCCAGCCATCTGTTGTTTGCCCCTCCCCCGTGCCTTCCTTGACCCTGGAAGGTGCCACTCCCACTGTC
CTTTCCTAATAAAATGAGGAAATTGCATCGCATTGTCTGAGTAGGTGTCATTCTATTCTGGGGGGTGGGG
TGGGGCAGGACAGCAAGGGGGAGGATTGGGAAGACAATAGCAGGCATGCTGGGGATGCGGTGGGCTCTAT
GGCTCGAGGAGGGCCTATTTCCCATGATTCCTTCATATTTGCATATACGATACAAGGCTGTTAGAGAGAT
AATTGGAATTAATTTGACTGTAAACACAAAGATATTAGTACAAAATACGTGACGTAGAAAGTAATAATTT
CTTGGGTAGTTTGCAGTTTTAAAATTATGTTTTAAAATGGACTATCATATGCTTACCGTAACTTGAAAGT
ATTTCGATTTCTTGGCTTTATATATCTTGTGGAAAGGACGAAACACCGATAACTTCGTATAGCATACATT
ATACGAAGTTATGGTACCGATGCAGCTAGCCCGCGGATCTGCCGGTCTCCCTATAGTGAGTCGTATTAAT
TTCGATAAGCCAGGTTAACCTGCATTAATGAATCGGCCAACGCGCGGGGAGAGGCGGTTTGCGTATTGGG
CGCTCTTCCGCTTCCTCGCTCACTGACTCGCTGCGCTCGGTCGTTCGGCTGCGGCGAGCGGTATCAGCTC
ACTCAAAGGCGGTAATACGGTTATCCACAGAATCAGGGGATAACGCAGGAAAGAACATGTGAGCAAAAGG
CCAGCAAAAGGCCAGGAACCGTAAAAAGGCCGCGTTGCTGGCGTTTTTCCATAGGCTCCGCCCCCCTGAC
GAGCATCACAAAAATCGACGCTCAAGTCAGAGGTGGCGAAACCCGACAGGACTATAAAGATACCAGGCGT
TTCCCCCTGGAAGCTCCCTCGTGCGCTCTCCTGTTCCGACCCTGCCGCTTACCGGATACCTGTCCGCCTT
TCTCCCTTCGGGAAGCGTGGCGCTTTCTCAATGCTCACGCTGTAGGTATCTCAGTTCGGTGTAGGTCGTT
CGCTCCAAGCTGGGCTGTGTGCACGAACCCCCCGTTCAGCCCGACCGCTGCGCCTTATCCGGTAACTATC
GTCTTGAGTCCAACCCGGTAAGACACGACTTATCGCCACTGGCAGCAGCCACTGGTAACAGGATTAGCAG
AGCGAGGTATGTAGGCGGTGCTACAGAGTTCTTGAAGTGGTGGCCTAACTACGGCTACACTAGAAGGACA
GTATTTGGTATCTGCGCTCTGCTGAAGCCAGTTACCTTCGGAAAAAGAGTTGGTAGCTCTTGATCCGGCA
AACAAACCACCGCTGGTAGCGGTGGTTTTTTTGTTTGCAAGCAGCAGATTACGCGCAGAAAAAAAGGATC
TCAAGAAGATCCTTTGATCTTTTCTACGGGGTCTGACGCTCAGTGGAACGAAAACTCACGTTAAGGGATT
TTGGTCATGAGATTATCAAAAAGGATCTTCACCTAGATCCTTTTAAATTAAAAATGAAGTTTTAAATCAA
TCTAAAGTATATATGAGTAAACTTGGTCTGACAGTTACCAATGCTTAATCAGTGAGGCACCTATCTCAGC
GATCTGTCTATTTCGTTCATCCATAGTTGCCTGACTCCCCGTCGTGTAGATAACTACGATACGGGAGGGC
TTACCATCTGGCCCCAGTGCTGCAATGATACCGCGAGACCCACGCTCACCGGCTCCAGATTTATCAGCAA
TAAACCAGCCAGCCGGAAGGGCCGAGCGCAGAAGTGGTCCTGCAACTTTATCCGCCTCCATCCAGTCTAT
TAATTGTTGCCGGGAAGCTAGAGTAAGTAGTTCGCCAGTTAATAGTTTGCGCAACGTTGTTGCCATTGCT
ACAGGCATCGTGGTGTCACGCTCGTCGTTTGGTATGGCTTCATTCAGCTCCGGTTCCCAACGATCAAGGC
GAGTTACATGATCCCCCATGTTGTGCAAAAAAGCGGTTAGCTCCTTCGGTCCTCCGATCGTTGTCAGAAG
TAAGTTGGCCGCAGTGTTATCACTCATGGTTATGGCAGCACTGCATAATTCTCTTACTGTCATGCCATCC
GTAAGATGCTTTTCTGTGACTGGTGAGTACTCAACCAAGTCATTCTGAGAATAGTGTATGCGGCGACCGA
GTTGCTCTTGCCCGGCGTCAATACGGGATAATACCGCGCCACATAGCAGAACTTTAAAAGTGCTCATCAT
TGGAAAACGTTCTTCGGGGCGAAAACTCTCAAGGATCTTACCGCTGTTGAGATCCAGTTCGATGTAACCC
ACTCGTGCACCCAACTGATCTTCAGCATCTTTTACTTTCACCAGCGTTTCTGGGTGAGCAAAAACAGGAA
GGCAAAATGCCGCAAAAAAGGGAATAAGGGCGACACGGAAATGTTGAATACTCATACTCTTCCTTTTTCA
ATATTATTGAAGCATTTATCAGGGTTATTGTCTCATGAGCGGATACATATTTGAATGTATTTAGAAAAAT
AAACAAATAGGGGTTCCGCGCACATTTCCCCGAAAAGTGCCACCTGACGTCTAAGAAACCATTATTATCA
TGACATTAACCTATAAAAATAGGCGTATCACGAGGCCCTTTCGTCTCGCGCGTTTCGGTGATGACGGTGA
AAACCTCTGACACATGCAGCTCCCGGAGACGGTCACAGCTTGTCTGTAAGCGGATGCCGGGAGCAGACAA
GCCCGTCAGGGCGCGTCAGCGGGTGTTGGCGGGTGTCGGGGCTGGCTTAACTATGCGGCATCAGAGCAGA
TTGTACTGAGAGTGCACCATATGGACATATTGTCGTTAGAACGCGGCTACAATTAATACATAACCTTATG
TATCATACACATACGATTTAGGTGACACTATA
Features (pLannotate 1.2.2; 16 found; start..end, strand, type, name):
     64..777     +  CDS            mVenus: mVenus is a basic (constitutively fluorescent) yellow fluorescent protein published in 2006, derived from Aequorea victoria. It is reported to be a rapidly-maturing monomer with moderate acid sensitivity.
    787..908     +  polyA_signal   SV40 poly(A) signal: SV40 polyadenylation signal
    915..948     +  protein_bind   loxP: Cre-mediated recombination occurs in the 8-bp core sequence (GCATACAT). Cre recombinase
    955..1271    +  promoter       SV40 promoter: SV40 enhancer and early promoter
   1284..1658    +  CDS            BleoR: antibiotic-binding protein; Sh ble from Streptoalloteichus hindustanus; confers resistance to bleomycin, phleomycin, and Zeocin™
   1668..1892    +  polyA_signal   bGH poly(A) signal: bovine growth hormone polyadenylation signal
   1899..2139    +  promoter       U6 promoter: RNA polymerase III promoter for human U6 snRNA
   2149..2182    +  protein_bind   loxP: Cre-mediated recombination occurs in the 8-bp core sequence (GCATACAT). Cre recombinase
   2220..2238    -  promoter       T7 promoter: promoter for bacteriophage T7 RNA polymerase
   2260..2313    -  CDS            lacI (fragment): lac repressor; lacI; The lac repressor binds to the lac operator to inhibit transcription in E. coli. This inhibition can be relieved by adding lactose or isopropyl-β-D-thiogalactopyranoside (IPTG).
   2496..3084    -  rep_origin     ori: high-copy-number ColE1/pMB1/pBR322/pUC origin of replication
   3255..4115    -  CDS            AmpR: β-lactamase; bla; confers resistance to ampicillin, carbenicillin, and related antibiotics
   4116..4220    -  promoter       AmpR promoter: bla
   4315..4350    +  CDS            rop (fragment): Rop protein, which maintains plasmids at low copy number; rop
   4452..4503    +  misc_feature   bom (fragment): basis of mobility region from pBR322
   4566..2       +  promoter       SP6 promoter (across the origin): promoter for bacteriophage SP6 RNA polymerase
