>Addgene plasmid #120052 | pMaCTag-Z09 | addgene full sequence | sequence record 232661 | Addgene NGS Result
ATTTAGGTGACACTATAGAACGCGGCCGCCAGCTGAAGCTTCGTACGTCAGGTGGAGGAGGTAGTGGCGG
AGGCGGATCCGTGAGCAAGGGCGAGGAGCTGTTCACCGGGGTGGTGCCCATCCTGGTCGAGCTGGACGGC
GACGTAAACGGCCACAAGTTCAGCGTGTCCGGCGAGGGCGAGGGCGATGCCACCTACGGCAAGCTGACCC
TGAAGCTGATCTGCACCACCGGCAAGCTGCCCGTGCCCTGGCCCACCCTCGTGACCACCCTGGGCTACGG
CCTGCAGTGCTTCGCCCGCTACCCCGACCACATGAAGCAGCACGACTTCTTCAAGTCCGCCATGCCCGAA
GGCTACGTCCAGGAGCGCACCATCTTCTTCAAGGACGACGGCAACTACAAGACCCGCGCCGAGGTGAAGT
TCGAGGGCGACACCCTGGTGAACCGCATCGAGCTGAAGGGCATCGACTTCAAGGAGGACGGCAACATCCT
GGGGCACAAGCTGGAGTACAACTACAACAGCCACAACGTCTATATCACCGCCGACAAGCAGAAGAACGGC
ATCAAGGCCAACTTCAAGATCCGCCACAACATCGAGGACGGCGGCGTGCAGCTCGCCGACCACTACCAGC
AGAACACCCCCATCGGCGACGGCCCCGTGCTGCTGCCCGACAACCACTACCTGAGCTACCAGTCCAAGCT
GAGCAAAGACCCCAACGAGAAGCGCGATCACATGGTCCTGCTGGAGTTCGTGACCGCCGCCGGGATCACT
CTCGGCATGGACGAGCTGTACAAGTGAACTAGTAACTTGTTTATTGCAGCTTATAATGGTTACAAATAAA
GCAATAGCATCACAAATTTCACAAATAAAGCATTTTTTTCACTGCATTCTAGTTGTGGTTTGTCCAAACT
CATCAATGTATCTTAGTCGATATAACTTCGTATAGCATACATTATACGAAGTTATGTCGACGGTGTGGAA
AGTCCCCAGGCTCCCCAGCAGGCAGAAGTATGCAAAGCATGCATCTCAATTAGTCAGCAACCAGGTGTGG
AAAGTCCCCAGGCTCCCCAGCAGGCAGAAGTATGCAAAGCATGCATCTCAATTAGTCAGCAACCATAGTC
CCGCCCCTAACTCCGCCCATCCCGCCCCTAACTCCGCCCAGTTCCGCCCATTCTCCGCCCCATGGCTGAC
TAATTTTTTTTATTTATGCAGAGGCCGAGGCCGCCTCGGCCTCTGAGCTATTCCAGAAGTAGTGAGGAGG
CTTTTTTGGAGGCCTAGGCTTTTGCAAAGAATTCGCCACCATGGCCAAGTTGACCAGTGCCGTTCCGGTG
CTCACCGCGCGCGACGTCGCCGGAGCGGTCGAGTTCTGGACCGACCGGCTCGGGTTCTCCCGGGACTTCG
TGGAGGACGACTTCGCCGGTGTGGTCCGGGACGACGTGACCCTGTTCATCAGCGCGGTCCAGGACCAGGT
GGTGCCGGACAACACCCTGGCCTGGGTGTGGGTGCGCGGCCTGGACGAGCTGTACGCCGAGTGGTCGGAG
GTCGTGTCCACGAACTTCCGGGACGCCTCCGGGCCGGCCATGACCGAGATCGGCGAGCAGCCGTGGGGGC
GGGAGTTCGCCCTGCGCGACCCGGCCGGCAACTGCGTGCACTTCGTGGCCGAGGAGCAGGACTGACTGCA
GCGACTGTGCCTTCTAGTTGCCAGCCATCTGTTGTTTGCCCCTCCCCCGTGCCTTCCTTGACCCTGGAAG
GTGCCACTCCCACTGTCCTTTCCTAATAAAATGAGGAAATTGCATCGCATTGTCTGAGTAGGTGTCATTC
TATTCTGGGGGGTGGGGTGGGGCAGGACAGCAAGGGGGAGGATTGGGAAGACAATAGCAGGCATGCTGGG
GATGCGGTGGGCTCTATGGCTCGAGGAGGGCCTATTTCCCATGATTCCTTCATATTTGCATATACGATAC
AAGGCTGTTAGAGAGATAATTGGAATTAATTTGACTGTAAACACAAAGATATTAGTACAAAATACGTGAC
GTAGAAAGTAATAATTTCTTGGGTAGTTTGCAGTTTTAAAATTATGTTTTAAAATGGACTATCATATGCT
TACCGTAACTTGAAAGTATTTCGATTTCTTGGCTTTATATATCTTGTGGAAAGGACGAAACACCGATAAC
TTCGTATAGCATACATTATACGAAGTTATGGTACCGATGCAGCTAGCCCGCGGATCTGCCGGTCTCCCTA
TAGTGAGTCGTATTAATTTCGATAAGCCAGGTTAACCTGCATTAATGAATCGGCCAACGCGCGGGGAGAG
GCGGTTTGCGTATTGGGCGCTCTTCCGCTTCCTCGCTCACTGACTCGCTGCGCTCGGTCGTTCGGCTGCG
GCGAGCGGTATCAGCTCACTCAAAGGCGGTAATACGGTTATCCACAGAATCAGGGGATAACGCAGGAAAG
AACATGTGAGCAAAAGGCCAGCAAAAGGCCAGGAACCGTAAAAAGGCCGCGTTGCTGGCGTTTTTCCATA
GGCTCCGCCCCCCTGACGAGCATCACAAAAATCGACGCTCAAGTCAGAGGTGGCGAAACCCGACAGGACT
ATAAAGATACCAGGCGTTTCCCCCTGGAAGCTCCCTCGTGCGCTCTCCTGTTCCGACCCTGCCGCTTACC
GGATACCTGTCCGCCTTTCTCCCTTCGGGAAGCGTGGCGCTTTCTCATAGCTCACGCTGTAGGTATCTCA
GTTCGGTGTAGGTCGTTCGCTCCAAGCTGGGCTGTGTGCACGAACCCCCCGTTCAGCCCGACCGCTGCGC
CTTATCCGGTAACTATCGTCTTGAGTCCAACCCGGTAAGACACGACTTATCGCCACTGGCAGCAGCCACT
GGTAACAGGATTAGCAGAGCGAGGTATGTAGGCGGTGCTACAGAGTTCTTGAAGTGGTGGCCTAACTACG
GCTACACTAGAAGAACAGTATTTGGTATCTGCGCTCTGCTGAAGCCAGTTACCTTCGGAAAAAGAGTTGG
TAGCTCTTGATCCGGCAAACAAACCACCGCTGGTAGCGGTGGTTTTTTTGTTTGCAAGCAGCAGATTACG
CGCAGAAAAAAAGGATCTCAAGAAGATCCTTTGATCTTTTCTACGGGGTCTGACGCTCAGTGGAACGAAA
ACTCACGTTAAGGGATTTTGGTCATGAGATTATCAAAAAGGATCTTCACCTAGATCCTTTTAAATTAAAA
ATGAAGTTTTAAATCAATCTAAAGTATATATGAGTAAACTTGGTCTGACAGTTACCAATGCTTAATCAGT
GAGGCACCTATCTCAGCGATCTGTCTATTTCGTTCATCCATAGTTGCCTGACTCCCCGTCGTGTAGATAA
CTACGATACGGGAGGGCTTACCATCTGGCCCCAGTGCTGCAATGATACCGCGAGACCCACGCTCACCGGC
TCCAGATTTATCAGCAATAAACCAGCCAGCCGGAAGGGCCGAGCGCAGAAGTGGTCCTGCAACTTTATCC
GCCTCCATCCAGTCTATTAATTGTTGCCGGGAAGCTAGAGTAAGTAGTTCGCCAGTTAATAGTTTGCGCA
ACGTTGTTGCCATTGCTACAGGCATCGTGGTGTCACGCTCGTCGTTTGGTATGGCTTCATTCAGCTCCGG
TTCCCAACGATCAAGGCGAGTTACATGATCCCCCATGTTGTGCAAAAAAGCGGTTAGCTCCTTCGGTCCT
CCGATCGTTGTCAGAAGTAAGTTGGCCGCAGTGTTATCACTCATGGTTATGGCAGCACTGCATAATTCTC
TTACTGTCATGCCATCCGTAAGATGCTTTTCTGTGACTGGTGAGTACTCAACCAAGTCATTCTGAGAATA
GTGTATGCGGCGACCGAGTTGCTCTTGCCCGGCGTCAATACGGGATAATACCGCGCCACATAGCAGAACT
TTAAAAGTGCTCATCATTGGAAAACGTTCTTCGGGGCGAAAACTCTCAAGGATCTTACCGCTGTTGAGAT
CCAGTTCGATGTAACCCACTCGTGCACCCAACTGATCTTCAGCATCTTTTACTTTCACCAGCGTTTCTGG
GTGAGCAAAAACAGGAAGGCAAAATGCCGCAAAAAAGGGAATAAGGGCGACACGGAAATGTTGAATACTC
ATACTCTTCCTTTTTCAATATTATTGAAGCATTTATCAGGGTTATTGTCTCATGAGCGGATACATATTTG
AATGTATTTAGAAAAATAAACAAATAGGGGTTCCGCGCACATTTCCCCGAAAAGTGCCACCTGACGTCTA
AGAAACCATTATTATCATGACATTAACCTATAAAAATAGGCGTATCACGAGGCCCTTTCGTCTCGCGCGT
TTCGGTGATGACGGTGAAAACCTCTGACACATGCAGCTCCCGGAGACGGTCACAGCTTGTCTGTAAGCGG
ATGCCGGGAGCAGACAAGCCCGTCAGGGCGCGTCAGCGGGTGTTGGCGGGTGTCGGGGCTGGCTTAACTA
TGCGGCATCAGAGCAGATTGTACTGAGAGTGCACCATATGGACATATTGTCGTTAGAACGCGGCTACAAT
TAATACATAACCTTATGTATCATACACATACG
Features (pLannotate 1.2.2; 16 found; start..end, strand, type, name):
      1..19      +  promoter       SP6 promoter: promoter for bacteriophage SP6 RNA polymerase
     81..794     +  CDS            mVenus: mVenus is a basic (constitutively fluorescent) yellow fluorescent protein published in 2006, derived from Aequorea victoria. It is reported to be a rapidly-maturing monomer with moderate acid sensitivity.
    804..925     +  polyA_signal   SV40 poly(A) signal: SV40 polyadenylation signal
    932..965     +  protein_bind   loxP: Cre-mediated recombination occurs in the 8-bp core sequence (GCATACAT). Cre recombinase
    972..1288    +  promoter       SV40 promoter: SV40 enhancer and early promoter
   1301..1675    +  CDS            BleoR: antibiotic-binding protein; Sh ble from Streptoalloteichus hindustanus; confers resistance to bleomycin, phleomycin, and Zeocin™
   1685..1909    +  polyA_signal   bGH poly(A) signal: bovine growth hormone polyadenylation signal
   1916..2156    +  promoter       U6 promoter: RNA polymerase III promoter for human U6 snRNA
   2166..2199    +  protein_bind   loxP: Cre-mediated recombination occurs in the 8-bp core sequence (GCATACAT). Cre recombinase
   2237..2255    -  promoter       T7 promoter: promoter for bacteriophage T7 RNA polymerase
   2277..2330    -  CDS            lacI (fragment): lac repressor; lacI; The lac repressor binds to the lac operator to inhibit transcription in E. coli. This inhibition can be relieved by adding lactose or isopropyl-β-D-thiogalactopyranoside (IPTG).
   2513..3101    -  rep_origin     ori: high-copy-number ColE1/pMB1/pBR322/pUC origin of replication
   3272..4132    -  CDS            AmpR: β-lactamase; bla; confers resistance to ampicillin, carbenicillin, and related antibiotics
   4133..4237    -  promoter       AmpR promoter: bla
   4332..4367    +  CDS            rop (fragment): Rop protein, which maintains plasmids at low copy number; rop
   4469..4520    +  misc_feature   bom (fragment): basis of mobility region from pBR322
