[The description below was written by a language model from this plasmid's Addgene catalogue record and pLannotate feature annotations shown in this document.]
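Description:
pMaCTag-Z09 is a 4,582 bp PCR-template plasmid built on the pFA6a backbone. It is not an expression vector in its own right; it supplies a cassette for C-terminal tagging of endogenous mammalian genes with the yellow fluorescent protein mVenus. It is propagated in E. coli as a high-copy plasmid through a ColE1/pUC-type origin and selected with ampicillin via the bla gene. Short lacI, rop and bom fragments are backbone remnants, and SP6 and T7 promoters flank the cassette region.

The payload begins with a promoterless mVenus coding sequence followed by an SV40 polyadenylation signal. This fits the intended use, in which the tag is fused in frame to the 3′ end of a chromosomal gene and expressed from that gene's own promoter. Downstream, two loxP sites in the same orientation bracket a selection module: the SV40 enhancer/early promoter driving the Sh ble gene (Zeocin resistance) with a bGH polyadenylation signal, then a human U6 RNA polymerase III promoter at the end of the cassette. The direct loxP repeats should allow Cre-mediated excision of this module after integration.

In the associated CRISPR-Cas12a-assisted PCR tagging approach, the cassette is amplified with two gene-specific tagging oligos (M1 and M2). The U6 promoter's position at the cassette's 3′ end is consistent with driving a guide RNA sequence supplied by the reverse oligo, although the record does not spell this out. The two feature tables, one from the depositor sequence and one from repository sequencing, describe the same features and differ only in their start coordinate. The catalogue lists the insert species as human, while the annotation notes that mVenus derives from Aequorea victoria.
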