Addgene plasmid #120052: pMaCTag-Z09
Purpose: Template for C-terminal PCR tagging of mammalian genes (Zeocin selection) with mVenus
Depositing lab: Michael Knop. Depositing organization: Universitaet Heidelberg. Publication: CRISPR-Cas12a-assisted PCR tagging of mammalian genes. Fueller J, Herbst K, Meurer M, Gubicza K, Kurtulmus B, Knopf JD, Kirrmaier D, Buchmuller BC, Pereira G, Lemberg MK, Knop M. J Cell Biol. 2020 Jun 1;219(6). pii: 151766. doi: 10.1083/jcb.201910210. PubMed 32406907.
Backbone
  Vector backbone: pFA6a
  Backbone size w/o insert (bp): 2412
  Vector type: PCR Template
  Selectable markers: Zeocin
Growth in bacteria
  Bacterial resistance: Ampicillin, 100 μg/mL
  Growth temperature: 37°C
  Growth strain: DH5alpha
  Copy number: High Copy
Gene/Insert
  Gene/Insert name: mVenus
  Species: H. sapiens (human)
  Promoter: None
  Tag / fusion protein: mVenus (C terminal on backbone)
  Cloning method: Restriction Enzyme; 5′ cloning site BamHI (not destroyed); 3′ cloning site SpeI (not destroyed)
  Sequencing primers: 5′ SP6; 3′ AAACCACAACTAGAATGCAGTG
Terms and licenses: Academic/Nonprofit Terms; Industry Terms: Not Available to Industry
Depositor comments: Template plasmid for C-terminal PCR tagging of mammalian genes. For M1 and M2 tagging oligo design please visit www.pcr-tagging.com Please visit https://www.biorxiv.org/content/early/2018/11/20/473876 for BioRxiv preprint
How to cite: pMaCTag-Z09 was a gift from Michael Knop (Addgene plasmid # 120052 ; http://n2t.net/addgene:120052 ; RRID:Addgene_120052)
